>Addgene plasmid #21957 | pSiP3 | addgene partial sequence | sequence record 27745 | 21957 with psiCHECK2-R 5'-CGAGGTCCGAAGACTCATTT
AATGAAAATAAAGATATTTTATTGCGGCCAGCGGCCGCGAATTCACTAGTGATTATGGAAATGGTGATGG
CATTCACTGAACCAAGTTGGCTTAAATTACAGCACAATGGGGGACATGATCTAAAAGCAAAATGTCAGGA
AATTCCTTTTTTTCAAATATCATCAAAATGTCATATAAATCAAAATACCTTTATATTCAAGTTTTCACCA
AACTAAGAATTCTAAAGAAAATGTGTGACTACATATAATCTTCATATTTCTTTACATAATTGCATGCTAC
TCGGTTTGTATTTTTAAATGGGTCACAGAGAAACTATCAACTTCATGTAACATTAAGACTCCACATTGAC
ATTAATGGTCTGCTTACTTCTAAAACATCACAAGTTATCTTACTGTTATATTGAAAGGACTCCTTAGCCT
TTAAGAATATTAGAAAGGAGATAGTATATTTGAGCCTACTACTCTGGACAAGTCCCGATGAAACCTCCCA
TGTGCTGATGGCCAACTGCAGTGTTAAAAAAAACAGAAAGCCACAGAACAGACCTGAGACATCAAGCCCG
TTCTTGAATCGAATTCCCGCGGCCGCTCTAGGTTTAAACGAATTCCCGGGCTCGAGCGATCGCCTAGAAT
TACTGCTCGTTCTTCAGCACGCGCTCCACGAAGCTCTTGATGTACTTACCCATTTCATCTGGAGCGTCCT
CCTGGCTGAAGTGGAGGCCCTTCACCTTCACGAACTCGGTGTTAGGGAACTTCTTAGCTCCCCTCGACAA
TAGCGTTGGAAAA
