>Addgene plasmid #21957 | pSiP3 | addgene partial sequence | sequence record 27746 | 21957 with RenLuc3F 5'-GTACATCAAGAGCTTCGTGG
CTGGCGATCGCTCGAGCCCGGGAATTCGTTTAAACCTAGAGCGGCCGCGGGAATTCGATTCAAGAACGGG
CTTGATGTCTCAGGTCTGTTCTGTGGCTTTCTGTTTTTTTTAACACTGCAGTTGGCCATCAGCACATGGG
AGGTTTCATCGGGACTTGTCCAGAGTAGTAGGCTCAAATATACTATCTCCTTTCTAATATTCTTAAAGGC
TAAGGAGTCCTTTCAATATAACAGTAAGATAACTTGTGATGTTTTAGAAGTAAGCAGACCATTAATGTCA
ATGTGGAGTCTTAATGTTACATGAAGTTGATAGTTTCTCTGTGACCCATTTAAAAATACAAACCGAGTAG
CATGCAATTATGTAAAGAAATATGAAGATTATATGTAGTCACACATTTTCTTTAGAATTCTTAGTTTGGT
GAAAACTTGAATATAAAGGTATTTTGATTTATATGACATTTTGATGATATTTGAAAAAAAGGAATTTCCT
GACATTTTGCTTTTAGATCATGTCCCCCATTGTGCTGTAATTTAAGCCAACTTGGTTCAGTGAATGCCAT
CACCATTTCCATAATCACTAGTGAATTCGCGGCCGCTGGCCGCAATAAAATATCTTTATTTTCATTACAT
CTGTGTGTTGGTTTTTTGTGTGAGGATCTAAATGAGTCTTCGGACCTCGCGGGGGCCGCTTAAGCGGTGG
TTAGGGTTTGTCTGA
