[The description below was written by a language model from this plasmid's Addgene catalogue record.]
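Description:
pSiP3 is a mammalian dual-luciferase reporter plasmid built on the psiCHECK2 backbone (about 6.3 kb without insert), carrying a roughly 500 bp fragment of the mouse Pten gene. It is propagated in E. coli as a high-copy plasmid under ampicillin selection. The Pten fragment was inserted by restriction cloning into a NotI site, with NotI retained on both sides. Because the same enzyme flanks the insert, orientation cannot be inferred from the cloning strategy alone, and the record does not state it.

psiCHECK2 is a standard vector for measuring post-transcriptional regulation. Test sequences are placed in the multiple cloning region downstream of the Renilla luciferase coding sequence, so they become part of the 3′ untranslated region of the Renilla transcript. A separate firefly luciferase cassette on the same plasmid acts as an internal normalisation control. If a microRNA or other factor acts on the inserted sequence, Renilla output falls relative to firefly. The record does not say which part of Pten is cloned, though the vector design and the associated study on elevated miR-17-92 expression in mouse lymphocytes suggest a segment of the Pten 3′ UTR used to test microRNA targeting. The "3" in the name may mark it as one of a series of such fragments, but this is not stated. No feature table is supplied, so promoters and other backbone elements are not individually documented here. The plasmid would typically be used by transient transfection into cultured mammalian cells followed by a dual-luciferase readout.
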