Addgene plasmid #21957: pSiP3
Depositing lab: Klaus Rajewsky. Depositing organization: Harvard Medical School. Publication: Lymphoproliferative disease and autoimmunity in mice with increased miR-17-92 expression in lymphocytes. Xiao C, Srinivasan L, Calado DP, Patterson HC, Zhang B, Wang J, Henderson JM, Kutok JL, Rajewsky K. Nat Immunol. 2008 Apr . 9(4):405-14. 10.1038/ni1575 PubMed 18327259.
Backbone
  Vector backbone: psiCHECK2
  Backbone size w/o insert (bp): 6273
  Vector type: Mammalian Expression, Luciferase
Growth in bacteria
  Bacterial resistance: Ampicillin, 100 μg/mL
  Growth temperature: 37°C
  Growth strain: DH5alpha
  Copy number: High Copy
Gene/Insert
  Gene/Insert name: Pten
  Species: M. musculus (mouse)
  Insert size (bp): 500
  Entrez Gene: Pten (a.k.a. 2310035O07Rik, A130070J02Rik, B430203M17Rik, MMAC1, PTENbeta, TEP1)
  Cloning method: Restriction Enzyme; 5′ cloning site NotI (not destroyed); 3′ cloning site NotI (not destroyed)
  Sequencing primers: 5′ GTCCGCAACTACAACGCCTACCTT
Terms and licenses: Academic/Nonprofit Terms; Industry Terms: Not Available to Industry
How to cite: pSiP3 was a gift from Klaus Rajewsky (Addgene plasmid # 21957 ; http://n2t.net/addgene:21957 ; RRID:Addgene_21957)
